Addgene plasmid #171834: pCAG-WIPI2dC93E-cs-TEV-STREP
Purpose: Mammalian expression of human WIPI2d C93E with C-terminal Strep
Depositing lab: James Hurley. Depositing organization: University of California, Berkeley. Publication: Structural basis for membrane recruitment of ATG16L1 by WIPI2 in autophagy. Strong LM, Chang C, Riley JF, Boecker CA, Flower TG, Buffalo CZ, Ren X, Stavoe AK, Holzbaur EL, Hurley JH. Elife. 2021 Sep 10;10. pii: 70372. doi: 10.7554/eLife.70372. PubMed 34505572.
Backbone
  Vector backbone: pCAG
  Vector type: Mammalian Expression
Growth in bacteria
  Bacterial resistance: Ampicillin, 100 μg/mL
  Growth temperature: 37°C
  Growth strain: DH5alpha
  Copy number: High Copy
Gene/Insert
  Gene/Insert name: WIPI2d
  Species: H. sapiens (human)
  Mutation: C93E
  Entrez Gene: WIPI2 (a.k.a. ATG18B, Atg21, CGI-50, IDDSSA, WIPI-2)
  Tag / fusion protein: Strep (C terminal on insert)
  Cloning method: Restriction Enzyme; 5′ cloning site Unknown (unknown if destroyed); 3′ cloning site Unknown (unknown if destroyed)
Terms and licenses: Academic/Nonprofit Terms; Industry Terms: Not Available to Industry
How to cite: pCAG-WIPI2dC93E-cs-TEV-STREP was a gift from James Hurley (Addgene plasmid # 171834 ; http://n2t.net/addgene:171834 ; RRID:Addgene_171834)
