[The description below was written by a language model from this plasmid's Addgene catalogue record and pLannotate feature annotations shown in this document.]
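Description:
pCAG-WIPI2dC93E-cs-TEV-STREP is a mammalian expression plasmid built on the pCAG backbone for producing a point mutant of human WIPI2d, an isoform of the PtdIns3P-binding autophagy protein WIPI2 that acts early in autophagosome formation. It is propagated in E. coli from a high-copy ColE1/pUC-type origin and selected with ampicillin through the β-lactamase gene and its native promoter. No mammalian selection marker is annotated, which suits transient transfection. An SV40 origin of replication is present, which can allow episomal amplification in cells expressing large T antigen. Remnants of lac promoter/operator and lacI sequence elsewhere in the backbone appear to be cloning-vector leftovers.

Expression is driven by the CAG-type arrangement: the CMV immediate-early enhancer followed by the chimeric chicken β-actin/rabbit β-globin intron, with transcripts terminated by the rabbit β-globin polyadenylation signal. The β-actin core promoter normally found between enhancer and intron is not separately annotated, and the short HBB fragments flanking the insert are most likely β-globin exon sequence belonging to the cassette. The WIPI2d open reading frame carries the C93E substitution; the annotation tool matched it to the rat orthologue, but the catalogue records it as human. Its C-terminus is fused to a TEV protease recognition site followed by Strep-tag sequences, annotated as partial matches to a Twin-Strep-tag and Strep-Tag II, allowing capture on Strep-Tactin resin and subsequent tag removal by TEV cleavage. The construct therefore appears intended for expression and affinity purification of the mutant protein from mammalian cells, in the context of work on ATG16L1 membrane recruitment by WIPI2. The record does not state what the C93E change does, and the cloning sites are unknown.
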