Features (pLannotate 1.2.2; 20 found; start..end, strand, type, name):
    273..1133    -  CDS            AmpR: β-lactamase; bla; confers resistance to ampicillin, carbenicillin, and related antibiotics
   1134..1238    -  promoter       AmpR promoter: bla
   1269..1648    +  enhancer       CMV enhancer: human cytomegalovirus immediate early enhancer
   1928..2944    +  intron         chimeric intron: chimera between introns from chicken β-actin and rabbit β-globin
   2942..2998    +  CDS            HBB (fragment): HBB_LEPEU - Experimental evidence at protein level: Swiss-Prot protein existence level 1. Involved in oxygen transport from the lung to the various peripheral tissues. From Lepus europaeus (European hare).
   3024..4298    +  CDS            Wipi2: WIPI2_RAT - Experimental evidence at protein level: Swiss-Prot protein existence level 1. Component of the autophagy machinery that controls the major intracellular degradation process by which cytoplasmic materials are packaged into autophagosomes and delivered to lysosomes for degradation. Involved in an early step of the formation of preautophagosomal structures. Binds and is activated by phosphatidylinositol 3-phosphate (PtdIns3P) forming on membranes of the endoplasmic reticulum upon activation of the upstream ULK1 and PI3 kinases. Mediates ER-isolation membranes contacts by interacting w
   4305..4324    +  CDS            TEV site (fragment): tobacco etch virus (TEV) protease recognition and cleavage site
   4347..4364    +  CDS            Twin-Strep-tag (fragment): two Strep-Tag®II moieties connected by a linker for enhanced binding to Strep-Tactin®, an engineered form of streptavidin (Schmidt et al., 2013)
   4401..4423    +  CDS            Strep-Tag II (fragment): peptide that binds Strep-Tactin®, an engineered form of streptavidin
   4459..4536    +  CDS            HBB (fragment): HBB_PONPY - Experimental evidence at transcript level: Swiss-Prot protein existence level 2. Involved in oxygen transport from the lung to the various peripheral tissues. From Pongo pygmaeus (Bornean orangutan).
   4607..4662    +  polyA_signal   β-globin poly(A) signal: rabbit β-globin polyadenylation signal (Gil and Proudfoot, 1987)
   5047..5063    -  protein_bind   lac operator: The lac repressor binds to the lac operator to inhibit transcription in E. coli. This inhibition can be relieved by adding lactose or isopropyl-β-D-thiogalactopyranoside (IPTG). lac repressor encoded by lacI
   5071..5101    -  promoter       lac promoter: promoter for the E. coli lac operon
   5116..5137    -  protein_bind   CAP binding site: CAP binding activates transcription in the presence of cAMP. E. coli catabolite activator protein
   5150..5189    -  CDS            lacI (fragment): lac repressor; lacI; The lac repressor binds to the lac operator to inhibit transcription in E. coli. This inhibition can be relieved by adding lactose or isopropyl-β-D-thiogalactopyranoside (IPTG).
   5196..5218    +  promoter       SV40 promoter (fragment): SV40 enhancer and early promoter
   5242..5377    +  rep_origin     SV40 ori: SV40 origin of replication
   5397..5531    +  polyA_signal   SV40 poly(A) signal: SV40 polyadenylation signal
   5533..5587    -  CDS            lacI (fragment): lac repressor; lacI; The lac repressor binds to the lac operator to inhibit transcription in E. coli. This inhibition can be relieved by adding lactose or isopropyl-β-D-thiogalactopyranoside (IPTG).
   5770..102     -  rep_origin     ori (across the origin): high-copy-number ColE1/pMB1/pBR322/pUC origin of replication
>Addgene plasmid #171834 | pCAG-WIPI2dC93E-cs-TEV-STREP | addgene full sequence | sequence record 340772 | Addgene Partial NGS Result
AAAAGAGTTGGTAGCTCTTGATCCGGCAAACAAACCACCGCTGGTAGCGGTGGTTTTTTTGTTTGCAAGC
AGCAGATTACGCGCAGAAAAAAAGGATCTCAAGAAGATCCTTTGATCTTTTCTACGGGGTCTGACGCTCA
GTGGAACGAAAACTCACGTTAAGGGATTTTGGTCATGAGATTATCAAAAAGGATCTTCACCTAGATCCTT
TTAAATTAAAAATGAAGTTTTAAATCAATCTAAAGTATATATGAGTAAACTTGGTCTGACAGTTACCAAT
GCTTAATCAGTGAGGCACCTATCTCAGCGATCTGTCTATTTCGTTCATCCATAGTTGCCTGACTCCCCGT
CGTGTAGATAACTACGATACGGGAGGGCTTACCATCTGGCCCCAGTGCTGCAATGATACCGCGAGACCCA
CGCTCACCGGCTCCAGATTTATCAGCAATAAACCAGCCAGCCGGAAGGGCCGAGCGCAGAAGTGGTCCTG
CAACTTTATCCGCCTCCATCCAGTCTATTAATTGTTGCCGGGAAGCTAGAGTAAGTAGTTCGCCAGTTAA
TAGTTTGCGCAACGTTGTTGCCATTGCTACAGGCATCGTGGTGTCACGCTCGTCGTTTGGTATGGCTTCA
TTCAGCTCCGGTTCCCAACGATCAAGGCGAGTTACATGATCCCCCATGTTGTGCAAAAAAGCGGTTAGCT
CCTTCGGTCCTCCGATCGTTGTCAGAAGTAAGTTGGCCGCAGTGTTATCACTCATGGTTATGGCAGCACT
GCATAATTCTCTTACTGTCATGCCATCCGTAAGATGCTTTTCTGTGACTGGTGAGTACTCAACCAAGTCA
TTCTGAGAATAGTGTATGCGGCGACCGAGTTGCTCTTGCCCGGCGTCAATACGGGATAATACCGCGCCAC
ATAGCAGAACTTTAAAAGTGCTCATCATTGGAAAACGTTCTTCGGGGCGAAAACTCTCAAGGATCTTACC
GCTGTTGAGATCCAGTTCGATGTAACCCACTCGTGCACCCAACTGATCTTCAGCATCTTTTACTTTCACC
AGCGTTTCTGGGTGAGCAAAAACAGGAAGGCAAAATGCCGCAAAAAAGGGAATAAGGGCGACACGGAAAT
GTTGAATACTCATACTCTTCCTTTTTCAATATTATTGAAGCATTTATCAGGGTTATTGTCTCATGAGCGG
ATACATATTTGAATGTATTTAGAAAAATAAACAAATAGGGGTTCCGCGCACATTTCCCCGAAAAGTGCCA
CCTGGGTCGACATTGATTATTGACTAGTTATTAATAGTAATCAATTACGGGGTCATTAGTTCATAGCCCA
TATATGGAGTTCCGCGTTACATAACTTACGGTAAATGGCCCGCCTGGCTGACCGCCCAACGACCCCCGCC
CATTGACGTCAATAATGACGTATGTTCCCATAGTAACGCCAATAGGGACTTTCCATTGACGTCAATGGGT
GGAGTATTTACGGTAAACTGCCCACTTGGCAGTACATCAAGTGTATCATATGCCAAGTACGCCCCCTATT
GACGTCAATGACGGTAAATGGCCCGCCTGGCATTATGCCCAGTACATGACCTTATGGGACTTTCCTACTT
GGCAGTACATCTACGTATTAGTCATCGCTATTACCATGGTCGAGGTGAGCCCCACGTTCTGCTTCACTCT
CCCCATCTCCCCCCCCTCCCCACCCCCAATTTTGTATTTATTTATTTTTTAATTATTTTGTGCAGCGATG
GGGGCGGGGGGGGGGGGGGGGSGCGCGCCRGGSGGGGSGGGGSGGGGSGRGGGGSGGGGSGGGGSGRGGS
GGRGRGGKGSGGCGGCAGCCAATCAGAGCGGCGCGCTCCGAAAGTTTCCTTTTATGGCGAGGCGGCGGCG
GCGGCGGCCCTATAAAAAGCGAAGCGCGCGGCGGGCGGGAGTCGCTGCGCGCTGCCTTCGCCCCGTGCCC
CGCTCCGCCGCCGCCTCGCGCCGCCCGCCCCGGCTCTGACTGACCGCGTTACTCCCACAGGTGAGCGGGC
GGGACGGCCCTTCTCCTCCGGGCTGTAATTAGCGCTTGGTTTAATGACGGCTTGTTTCTTTTCTGTGGCT
GCGTGAAAGCCTTGAGGGGCTCCGGGAGGGCCCTTTGTGCGGGGGGAGCGGCTCGGGGGGTGCGTGCGTG
TGTGTGTGCGTGGGGAGCGCCGCGTGCGGCTCCGCGCTGCCCGGCGGCTGTGAGCGCTGCGGGCGCGGCG
CGGGGCTTTGTGCGCTCCGCAGTGTGCGCGAGGGGAGCGCGGCCGGGGGCGGTGCCCCGCGGTGCGGGGG
GGGCTGCGAGGGGAACAAAGGCTGCGTGCGGGGTGTGTGCGTGGGGGGGTGAGCAGGGGGTGTGGGCGCG
TCGGTCGGGCTGCAACCCCCCCTGCACCCCCCTCCCCGAGTTGCTGAGCACGGCCCGGCTTCGGGTGCGG
GGCTCCGTACGGGGCGTGGCGCGGGGCTCGCCGTGCCGGGCGGGGGGTGGCGGCAGGKGGGGGTGCCGGG
CGGGGCGGGGCCGCCTCGGGCCGGGGRGGGCTCGGGGGAGGGGCGCGGCGGCCCCCGGAGCGCCGGCGGC
TGTCGAGGCGCGGCGAGCCGCAGCCATTGCCTTTTATGGTAATCGTGCGAGAGGGCGCAGGGACTTCCTT
TGTCCCAAATCTGTGCGGAGCCGAAATCTGGGAGGCGCCGCCGCACCCCCTCTAGCGGGCGCGGGGCGAA
GCGGTGCGGCGCCGGCAGGAAGGAAATGGGCGGGGAGGGCCTTCGTGCGTCGCCGCGCCGCCGTCCCCTT
CTCCCTCTCCAGCCTCGGGGCTGTCCGCGGGGGGACGGCTGCCTTCGGGGGGGACGGGGCAGGGCGGGGT
TCGGCTTCTGGCGTGTGACCGGCGGCTCTAGAGCCTCTGCTAACCATGTTCATGCCTTCTTCTTTTTCCT
ACAGCTCCTGGGCAACGTGCTGGTTATTGTGCTGTCTCATCATTTTGGCAAAGAATTCCTCGATCGACGG
TATCGATGCCACCATGAACCTGGCGAGCCAGAGCGGGGAGGCCGGCGCCGGCCAGCTGCTCTTCGCCAAC
TTCAACCAGGACAACACGTCCCTAGCTGTTGGTAGTAAGTCCGGTTATAAATTTTTCTCCCTTTCTTCTG
TGGATAAGCTGGAACAGATCTATGAATGCACCGATACGGAAGATGTGTGCATTGTAGAGAGATTGTTCTC
CAGCAGCCTAGTGGCCATCGTGAGCCTTAAAGCACCAAGGAAGCTAAAGGTTTGCCACTTTAAGAAGGGA
ACTGAGATCGAAAACTACAGCTACTCCAACACGATTCTGGCTGTGAAGCTCAACAGGCAGAGGCTGATAG
TATGCCTGGAGGAGTCCCTGTACATCCACAACATTCGGGACATGAAGGTGCTGCATACGATCAGGGAGAC
GCCTCCAAACCCTGCAGGCCTGTGTGCGCTGTCAATCAACAACGACAACTGCTACTTGGCGTACCCAGGG
AGCGCGACCATCGGAGAGGTGCAGGTCTTCGATACCATTAATTTGAGAGCTGCAAACATGATTCCGGCTC
ACGACAGTCCTTTAGCGGCACTGGCCTTTGACGCAAGTGGAACTAAACTTGCCACGGCTTCGGAGAAGGG
GACCGTGATTAGGGTATTTTCCATTCCAGAAGGACAAAAACTCTTTGAGTTTCGGAGAGGAGTAAAGAGG
TGCGTGAGCATCTGCTCCCTGGCCTTCAGCATGGACGGCATGTTCCTCTCCGCCTCCAGCAACACTGAGA
CCGTGCACATCTTCAAACTCGAGACTGTGAAAGAAAAACCCCCAGAGGAGCCCACCACCTGGACCGGGTA
CTTCGGGAAAGTGCTCATGGCCTCCACCAGCTACCTGCCTTCCCAAGTGACAGAAATGTTCAACCAGGGC
AGAGCCTTCGCCACGGTCCGCCTGCCATTCTGCGGCCACAAAAACATCTGCTCGCTAGCCACAATTCAGA
AGATCCCGCGGTTGTTGGTGGGTGCCGCCGACGGGTACCTGTACATGTACAACCTGGACCCCCAGGAGGG
CGGCGAGTGTGCCCTGATGAAGCAGCACCGGCTGGACGGCAGTCTGGAAACGACCAATGAGATCTTGGAC
TCTGCCTCTCACGACTGCCCCTTAGTCACTCAGACATACGGCGCAGCTGCAGGAAAAGCCTACACAGACG
ACCTGGGTGCTGTGGGTGGCGCCTGCCTGGAGGACGAGGCCAGCGCCCTGCGCCTGGATGAGGACAGCGA
GCACCCGCCCATGATTCTTCGGACTGACGGATCGGAAAACCTGTATTTTCAGGGTGGTACCATGGCGGCC
TGGTCACACCCGCAGTTCGAGAAAGGTGGAGGTGCCCGAGGTGGATCGGGAGGTGGATCGTGGAGCCACC
CGCAGTTCGAAAAATGACCCGGGTGATATCTTAATTAATTAACTCGAGGAATTCACTCCTCAGGTGCAGG
CTGCCTATCAGAAGGTGGTGGCTGGTGTGGCCAATGCCCTGGCTCACAAATACCACTGAGATCTTTTTCC
CTCTGCCAAAAATTATGGGGACATCATGAAGCCCCTTGAGCATCTGACTTCTGGCTAATAAAGGAAATTT
ATTTTCATTGCAATAGTGTGTTGGAATTTTTTGTGTCTCTCACTCGGAAGGACATATGGGAGGGCAAATC
ATTTAAAACATCAGAATGAGTATTTGGTTTAGAGTTTGGCAACATATGCCCATATGCTGGCTGCCATGAA
CAAAGGTTGGCTATAAAGAGGTCATCAGTATATGAAACAGCCCCCTGCTGTCCATTCCTTATTCCATAGA
AAAGCCTTGACTTGAGGTTAGATTTTTTTTATATTTTGTTTTGTGTTATTTTTTTCTTTAACATCCCTAA
AATTTTCCTTACATGTTTTACTAGCCAGATTTTTCCTCCTCTCCTGACTACTCCCAGTCATAGCTGTCCC
TCTTCTCTTATGGAGATCCCTCGACCTGCAGCCCAAGCTTGGCGTAATCATGGTCATAGCTGTTTCCTGT
GTGAAATTGTTATCCGCTCACAATTCCACACAACATACGAGCCGGAAGCATAAAGTGTAAAGCCTGGGGT
GCCTAATGAGTGAGCTAACTCACATTAATTGCGTTGCGCTCACTGCCCGCTTTCCAGTCGGGAAACCTGT
CGTGCCAGCGGATCCGCATCTCAATTAGTCAGCAACCATAGTCCCGCCCCTAACTCCGCCCATCCCGCCC
CTAACTCCGCCCAGTTCCGCCCATTCTCCGCCCCATGGCTGACTAATTTTTTTTATTTATGCAGAGGCCG
AGGCCGCCTCGGCCTCTGAGCTATTCCAGAAGTAGTGAGGAGGCTTTTTTGGAGGCCTAGGCTTTTGCAA
AAAGCTAACTTGTTTATTGCAGCTTATAATGGTTACAAATAAAGCAATAGCATCACAAATTTCACAAATA
AAGCATTTTTTTCACTGCATTCTAGTTGTGGTTTGTCCAAACTCATCAATGTATCTTATCATGTCTGGAT
CCGCTGCATTAATGAATCGGCCAACGCGCGGGGAGAGGCGGTTTGCGTATTGGGCGCTCTTCCGCTTCCT
CGCTCACTGACTCGCTGCGCTCGGTCGTTCGGCTGCGGCGAGCGGTATCAGCTCACTCAAAGGCGGTAAT
ACGGTTATCCACAGAATCAGGGGATAACGCAGGAAAGAACATGTGAGCAAAAGGCCAGCAAAAGGCCAGG
AACCGTAAAAAGGCCGCGTTGCTGGCGTTTTTCCATAGGCTCCGCCCCCCTGACGAGCATCACAAAAATC
GACGCTCAAGTCAGAGGTGGCGAAACCCGACAGGACTATAAAGATACCAGGCGTTTCCCCCTGGAAGCTC
CCTCGTGCGCTCTCCTGTTCCGACCCTGCCGCTTACCGGATACCTGTCCGCCTTTCTCCCTTCGGGAAGC
GTGGCGCTTTCTCATAGCTCACGCTGTAGGTATCTCAGTTCGGTGTAGGTCGTTCGCTCCAAGCTGGGCT
GTGTGCACGAACCCCCCGTTCAGCCCGACCGCTGCGCCTTATCCGGTAACTATCGTCTTGAGTCCAACCC
GGTAAGACACGACTTATCGCCACTGGCAGCAGCCACTGGTAACAGGATTAGCAGAGCGAGGTATGTAGGC
GGTGCTACAGAGTTCTTGAAGTGGTGGCCTAACTACGGCTACACTAGAAGAACAGTATTTGGTATCTGCG
CTCTGCTGAAGCCAGTTACCTTCGGA
